Addgene plasmid #220120: pAAV-MYL2-TadA8e-Sauri-U6-Camk2d sgRNA1
Purpose: Expresses SauriABE8e by MYL2 promoter and sgRNA targeting murine Camk2d start codon site by U6 promoter
Depositing lab: Yuxuan Guo. Depositing organization: Peking University Health Science Center. Publication: ABE-Mediated Cardiac Gene Silencing via Single AAVs Requires DNA Accessibility. Liu Z, Yang L, Yang Y, Li J, Chen Z, Guo C, Guo Q, Li Q, Zhao D, Hu X, Gao F, Guo Y. Circ Res. 2025 Jan 16. doi: 10.1161/CIRCRESAHA.124.325611. PubMed 39817340.
Backbone
  Vector backbone: AAV-EFS-SauriABE8e-bGH-U6-sgRNA-BsmBI
  Backbone manufacturer: addgene
  Total vector size (bp): 8021
  Vector type: AAV
Growth in bacteria
  Bacterial resistance: Ampicillin, 100 μg/mL
  Growth temperature: 37°C
  Growth strain: NEB Stable
  Copy number: Unknown
Gene/Insert
  Gene/Insert name: MYL2, TadA, nSauriCas9
  gRNA/shRNA sequence: tggtcgaagccATggcggggt
  Promoter: MYL2
  Cloning method: Gibson Cloning
  Sequencing primers: 5′ cggcctctagaattcgctag
Terms and licenses: Academic/Nonprofit Terms; Industry Terms: Not Available to Industry
How to cite: pAAV-MYL2-TadA8e-Sauri-U6-Camk2d sgRNA1 was a gift from Yuxuan Guo (Addgene plasmid # 220120 ; http://n2t.net/addgene:220120 ; RRID:Addgene_220120)
