[The description below was written by a language model from this plasmid's Addgene catalogue record and pLannotate feature annotations shown in this document.]
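Description:
pAAV-MYL2-TadA8e-Sauri-U6-Camk2d sgRNA1 is an 8,021 bp AAV transfer plasmid that delivers a complete adenine base editor and its guide RNA from a single AAV genome. It was built by Gibson cloning into the AAV-EFS-SauriABE8e-bGH-U6-sgRNA-BsmBI backbone. The bacterial portion carries a high-copy ColE1/pUC origin, an f1 origin and an ampicillin resistance gene (AmpR), along with residual lac-region fragments from the parental cloning vector. The record lists a recombination-deficient strain for propagation, which is usual for plasmids containing repeat-prone AAV ITRs.

Two AAV2 inverted terminal repeats flank the payload and direct its replication and packaging into AAV particles when helper functions are supplied. Within them, the MYL2 promoter (named in the catalogue fields but not detected as a feature; it presumably lies in the unannotated stretch upstream of the editor) drives SauriABE8e. This editor is a fusion of the evolved TadA8e deoxyadenosine deaminase to a Cas9 nickase, nSauriCas9, and its transcript is terminated by a bGH polyadenylation signal. The automated annotation labels the Cas9 region by similarity to the Staphylococcus aureus protein. A human U6 Pol III promoter, oriented opposite to the editor, expresses an sgRNA consisting of a spacer joined to an Sa-type scaffold, and it targets the start codon of murine Camk2d.

A-to-G conversion within the ATG is intended to abolish translation initiation, silencing Camk2d without a double-strand break. MYL2 encodes a cardiac myosin light chain, and the associated publication concerns cardiac gene silencing with single AAVs, so the intended use is cardiomyocyte-directed base editing in mice.
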