Features (pLannotate 1.2.2; 17 found; start..end, strand, type, name):
      1..131     +  repeat_region  AAV2 ITR (fragment): inverted terminal repeat of adeno-associated virus serotype 2 inverted
    145..302     +  CDS            lacZα (fragment): LacZα fragment of β-galactosidase; lacZ fragment
    307..735     +  rep_origin     f1 ori (sequence partly withheld): f1 bacteriophage origin of replication; arrow indicates direction of (+) strand synthesis
    788..892     +  promoter       AmpR promoter: bla
    893..1753    +  CDS            AmpR: β-lactamase; bla; confers resistance to ampicillin, carbenicillin, and related antibiotics
   1924..2512    +  rep_origin     ori: high-copy-number ColE1/pMB1/pBR322/pUC origin of replication
   2695..2787    +  CDS            lacI (fragment): lac repressor; lacI; The lac repressor binds to the lac operator to inhibit transcription in E. coli. This inhibition can be relieved by adding lactose or isopropyl-β-D-thiogalactopyranoside (IPTG).
   2800..2821    +  protein_bind   CAP binding site: CAP binding activates transcription in the presence of cAMP. E. coli catabolite activator protein
   2836..2866    +  promoter       lac promoter: promoter for the E. coli lac operon
   2874..2890    +  protein_bind   lac operator: The lac repressor binds to the lac operator to inhibit transcription in E. coli. This inhibition can be relieved by adding lactose or isopropyl-β-D-thiogalactopyranoside (IPTG). lac repressor encoded by lacI
   2940..3070    -  repeat_region  AAV2 ITR (fragment): inverted terminal repeat of adeno-associated virus serotype 2 inverted
   3092..3110    +  CDS            small t antigen (fragment): SV40 (simian virus 40) small t antigen
   3541..4032    +  CDS            tadA: TADA_ECOLI - Also known as yfhC. Experimental evidence at protein level: Swiss-Prot protein existence level 1. Catalyzes the deamination of adenosine to inosine at the wobble position 34 of tRNA(Arg2). Essential for cell viability. From Escherichia coli (strain K12).
   4153..7311    +  CDS            cas9: CAS9_STAAU - Experimental evidence at protein level: Swiss-Prot protein existence level 1. CRISPR (clustered regularly interspaced short palindromic repeat) is an adaptive immune system that provides protection against mobile genetic elements (viruses, transposable elements and conjugative plasmids). CRISPR clusters contain spacers, sequences complementary to antecedent mobile elements, and target invading nucleic acids. CRISPR clusters are transcribed and processed into CRISPR RNA (crRNA). In type II CRISPR systems correct processing of pre-crRNA requires a trans- encoded small RNA (tracrRNA)
   7394..7618    +  polyA_signal   bGH poly(A) signal: bovine growth hormone polyadenylation signal
   7644..7702    -  misc_RNA       Sa gRNA scaffold (fragment): guide RNA scaffold for the Staphylococcus aureus CRISPR/Cas9 system
   7758..7998    -  promoter       U6 promoter: RNA polymerase III promoter for human U6 snRNA
>Addgene plasmid #220120 | pAAV-MYL2-TadA8e-Sauri-U6-Camk2d sgRNA1 | addgene full sequence | sequence record 436697 | Addgene NGS Result
AGGAACCCCTAGTGATGGAGTTGGCCACTCCCTCTCTGCGCGCTCGCTCGCTCACTGAGGCCGGGCGACC
AAAGGTCGCCCGACGCCCGGGCTTTGCCCGGGCGGCCTCAGTGAGCGAGCGAGCGCGCAGCCTTAATTAA
CCTAATTCACTGGCCGTCGTTTTACAACGTCGTGACTGGGAAAACCCTGGCGTTACCCAACTTAATCGCC
TTGCAGCACATCCCCCTTTCGCCAGCTGGCGTAATAGCGAAGAGGCCCGCACCGATCGCCCTTCCCAACA
GTTGCGCAGCCTGAATGGCGAATGGG
[124 nt withheld, positions 307-430]
C
[91 nt withheld, positions 432-522]
A
[49 nt withheld, positions 524-572]
CCTTTGACGTTGGAGTCCACGTTCTTT
[37 nt withheld, positions 600-636]
ACCCTATCTCGGTCTATTCTTTTGATTTATAAGGGATTTTGCCGATTTCGGCCTATTGGTTAAAAAATGA
GCTGATTTAACAAAAATTTAACGCGAATTTTAACAAAATATTAACGCTTACAATTTAGGTGGCACTTTTC
GGGGAAATGTGCGCGGAACCCCTATTTGTTTATTTTTCTAAATACATTCAAATATGTATCCGCTCATGAG
ACAATAACCCTGATAAATGCTTCAATAATATTGAAAAAGGAAGAGTATGAGTATTCAACATTTCCGTGTC
GCCCTTATTCCCTTTTTTGCGGCATTTTGCCTTCCTGTTTTTGCTCACCCAGAAACGCTGGTGAAAGTAA
AAGATGCTGAAGATCAGTTGGGTGCACGAGTGGGTTACATCGAACTGGATCTCAACAGCGGTAAGATCCT
TGAGAGTTTTCGCCCCGAAGAACGTTTTCCAATGATGAGCACTTTTAAAGTTCTGCTATGTGGCGCGGTA
TTATCCCGTATTGACGCCGGGCAAGAGCAACTCGGTCGCCGCATACACTATTCTCAGAATGACTTGGTTG
AGTACTCACCAGTCACAGAAAAGCATCTTACGGATGGCATGACAGTAAGAGAATTATGCAGTGCTGCCAT
AACCATGAGTGATAACACTGCGGCCAACTTACTTCTGACAACGATCGGAGGACCGAAGGAGCTAACCGCT
TTTTTGCACAACATGGGGGATCATGTAACTCGCCTTGATCGTTGGGAACCGGAGCTGAATGAAGCCATAC
CAAACGACGAGCGTGACACCACGATGCCTGTAGCAATGGCAACAACGTTGCGCAAACTATTAACTGGCGA
ACTACTTACTCTAGCTTCCCGGCAACAATTAATAGACTGGATGGAGGCGGATAAAGTTGCAGGACCACTT
CTGCGCTCGGCCCTTCCGGCTGGCTGGTTTATTGCTGATAAATCTGGAGCCGGTGAGCGTGGGTCTCGCG
GTATCATTGCAGCACTGGGGCCAGATGGTAAGCCCTCCCGTATCGTAGTTATCTACACGACGGGGAGTCA
GGCAACTATGGATGAACGAAATAGACAGATCGCTGAGATAGGTGCCTCACTGATTAAGCATTGGTAACTG
TCAGACCAAGTTTACTCATATATACTTTAGATTGATTTAAAACTTCATTTTTAATTTAAAAGGATCTAGG
TGAAGATCCTTTTTGATAATCTCATGACCAAAATCCCTTAACGTGAGTTTTCGTTCCACTGAGCGTCAGA
CCCCGTAGAAAAGATCAAAGGATCTTCTTGAGATCCTTTTTTTCTGCGCGTAATCTGCTGCTTGCAAACA
AAAAAACCACCGCTACCAGCGGTGGTTTGTTTGCCGGATCAAGAGCTACCAACTCTTTTTCCGAAGGTAA
CTGGCTTCAGCAGAGCGCAGATACCAAATACTGTTCTTCTAGTGTAGCCGTAGTTAGGCCACCACTTCAA
GAACTCTGTAGCACCGCCTACATACCTCGCTCTGCTAATCCTGTTACCAGTGGCTGCTGCCAGTGGCGAT
AAGTCGTGTCTTACCGGGTTGGACTCAAGACGATAGTTACCGGATAAGGCGCAGCGGTCGGGCTGAACGG
GGGGTTCGTGCACACAGCCCAGCTTGGAGCGAACGACCTACACCGAACTGAGATACCTACAGCGTGAGCT
ATGAGAAAGCGCCACGCTTCCCGAAGGGAGAAAGGCGGACAGGTATCCGGTAAGCGGCAGGGTCGGAACA
GGAGAGCGCACGAGGGAGCTTCCAGGGGGAAACGCCTGGTATCTTTATAGTCCTGTCGGGTTTCGCCACC
TCTGACTTGAGCGTCGATTTTTGTGATGCTCGTCAGGGGGGCGGAGCCTATGGAAAAACGCCAGCAACGC
GGCCTTTTTACGGTTCCTGGCCTTTTGCTGGCCTTTTGCTCACATGTTCTTTCCTGCGTTATCCCCTGAT
TCTGTGGATAACCGTATTACCGCCTTTGAGTGAGCTGATACCGCTCGCCGCAGCCGAACGACCGAGCGCA
GCGAGTCAGTGAGCGAGGAAGCGGAAGAGCGCCCAATACGCAAACCGCCTCTCCCCGCGCGTTGGCCGAT
TCATTAATGCAGCTGGCACGACAGGTTTCCCGACTGGAAAGCGGGCAGTGAGCGCAACGCAATTAATGTG
AGTTAGCTCACTCATTAGGCACCCCAGGCTTTACACTTTATGCTTCCGGCTCGTATGTTGTGTGGAATTG
TGAGCGGATAACAATTTCACACAGGAAACAGCTATGACCATGATTACGCCAGATTTAATTAAGGCTGCGC
GCTCGCTCGCTCACTGAGGCCGCCCGGGCAAAGCCCGGGCGTCGGGCGACCTTTGGTCGCCCGGCCTCAG
TGAGCGAGCGAGCGCGCAGAGAGGGAGTGGCCAACTCCATCACTAGGGGTTCCTGCGGCCTCTAGAATTC
GCTAGCTAGGTCTTGAAAGGAGTGGGAATTGGCTCCGGTGCCCGTCAGTGGGTTACTCTTCCCCATTAGA
CAATGGCAGGGAAGAGAGCACACCCCATCATCCCCAGGCCAGGCCCCAGCCACTGACTCTTTAACCTTGA
AGGCATTTTTGGGTCTCACGTGTCCACCCAGGCGGGTGGCCGCCTTTGAGCAGCTCTTACTTCAGAAGAA
CGGCATGGAGTGGGGGGTGGGGGGCTTAGGTGGCCTCCGCCTCACCTACAACTGCCAAAAGTGGTCATGG
GGTTATTTTTAACCCCAGGGGAGAGGTATTTATTGTTCCACAGCAGGGGCAGAGGCCAGCAGGCTCCTCG
AACTCTCCAGAGGTGGCAACTGGCCTCAGACACCGACCGGTGCCACCATGAAACGGACAGCCGACGGAAG
CGAGTTCGAGTCACCAAAGAAGAAGCGGAAAGTCTCTGAGGTGGAGTTTTCCCACGAGTACTGGATGAGA
CATGCCCTGACCCTGGCCAAGAGGGCACGGGATGAGAGGGAGGTGCCTGTGGGAGCCGTGCTGGTGCTGA
ACAATAGAGTGATCGGCGAGGGCTGGAACAGAGCCATCGGCCTGCACGACCCAACAGCCCATGCCGAAAT
TATGGCCCTGAGACAGGGCGGCCTGGTCATGCAGAACTACAGACTGATTGACGCCACCCTGTACGTGACA
TTCGAGCCTTGCGTGATGTGCGCCGGCGCCATGATCCACTCTAGGATCGGCCGCGTGGTGTTTGGCGTGA
GGAACTCAAAAAGAGGCGCCGCAGGCTCCCTGATGAACGTGCTGAACTACCCCGGCATGAATCACCGCGT
CGAAATTACCGAGGGAATCCTGGCAGATGAATGTGCCGCCCTGCTGTGCGATTTCTATCGGATGCCTAGA
CAGGTGTTCAATGCTCAGAAGAAGGCCCAGAGCTCCATCAACTCCGGAGGATCTAGCGGAGGCTCCTCTG
GCTCTGAGACACCTGGCACAAGCGAGAGCGCAACACCTGAAAGCAGCGGGGGCAGCAGCGGGGGGTCAAT
GCAGGAGAACCAGCAGAAGCAAAATTACATCCTGGGCCTGGCCATCGGCATCACCAGCGTGGGCTATGGC
CTGATCGACAGCAAGACCAGAGAAGTGATTGACGCCGGCGTGCGGCTATTCCCAGAGGCCGACTCTGAAA
ACAACAGCAATAGAAGATCTAAGCGGGGCGCCCGGAGACTGAAAAGACGAAGAATCCACAGACTGAACAG
AGTGAAAGACCTCCTGGCTGACTACCAGATGATCGACTTAAACAACGTGCCCAAGTCTACCGACCCCTAC
ACCATCCGGGTGAAGGGACTGCGGGAACCTCTGACCAAGGAAGAGTTTGCCATCGCTCTGCTGCATATCG
CCAAGAGAAGAGGCCTGCACAACATCTCCGTGAGCATGGGCGATGAGGAACAGGACAACGAGCTGTCCAC
CAAGCAGCAGCTGCAGAAGAACGCTCAGCAGCTGCAGGACAAATACGTGTGCGAGCTGCAACTGGAAAGA
CTGACCAACATCAACAAGGTCAGAGGCGAGAAGAACCGGTTCAAGACCGAAGATTTCGTGAAGGAAGTGA
AGCAGCTGTGCGAGACCCAGCGGCAGTACCACAACATCGACGATCAGTTCATCCAGCAGTACATCGACCT
GGTGAGCACCCGGAGAGAATACTTCGAGGGCCCTGGCAACGGCTCTCCATATGGCTGGGATGGAGATCTG
CTGAAGTGGTATGAGAAGCTGATGGGCAGATGCACCTACTTCCCTGAGGAGCTGAGAAGCGTGAAGTACG
CCTACAGCGCCGATCTGTTTAACGCCCTGAACGATCTGAACAACCTGGTTGTGACCCGCGACGACAACCC
TAAGCTGGAATACTACGAGAAATACCACATTATCGAGAACGTGTTCAAGCAGAAGAAAAATCCAACTCTG
AAGCAAATCGCCAAAGAGATCGGCGTGCAGGATTACGACATCAGAGGATACAGAATTACCAAGTCCGGTA
AGCCTCAGTTCACCAGCTTCAAACTCTACCACGACCTGAAAAACATCTTTGAACAGGCCAAATACCTGGA
AGATGTGGAGATGCTGGATGAGATAGCTAAAATCCTGACAATCTACCAAGACGAGATCAGCATCAAGAAA
GCCCTGGACCAGCTGCCTGAGCTGCTGACCGAGAGCGAAAAAAGCCAGATCGCTCAGCTGACCGGCTACA
CCGGTACACATAGACTGTCTCTGAAGTGCATCCACATCGTGATCGACGAGCTGTGGGAGAGCCCCGAAAA
CCAGATGGAAATCTTCACCAGACTGAACCTCAAGCCAAAGAAGGTGGAAATGAGCGAGATCGACAGCATC
CCTACCACACTGGTGGATGAGTTCATCCTGAGCCCTGTGGTGAAGCGGGCCTTCATCCAGTCCATCAAGG
TGATCAACGCTGTGATCAACAGATTCGGCCTGCCCGAGGACATCATTATCGAGCTGGCCAGAGAGAAGAA
CAGCAAGGACAGAAGGAAGTTCATCAACAAGCTGCAGAAACAGAATGAGGCCACCCGGAAAAAAATCGAG
CAGCTGCTGGCCAAGTACGGCAATACCAATGCCAAGTACATGATCGAAAAGATCAAGCTGCATGACATGC
AGGAGGGCAAGTGTCTGTACAGCCTGGAAGCTATCCCCCTGGAAGACCTGCTGTCTAATCCTACACACTA
CGAGGTGGACCACATCATCCCTAGAAGCGTGTCCTTCGACAACAGCCTGAACAACAAGGTTCTGGTGAAG
CAAAGCGAGAACAGCAAGAAGGGCAATAGGACCCCTTACCAGTACCTGAGCAGCAACGAGTCCAAGATCT
CTTACAACCAGTTCAAGCAGCACATTCTGAACCTGTCTAAGGCCAAAGATAGAATCAGCAAGAAGAAACG
AGATATGCTGCTGGAAGAACGGGACATCAACAAATTCGAGGTGCAGAAGGAATTCATCAACAGAAACCTT
GTGGACACCCGGTACGCCACTCGGGAGCTGAGCAACCTGCTGAAGACCTACTTCAGCACACACGACTACG
CCGTGAAAGTGAAGACCATCAACGGCGGCTTCACAAACCACCTGAGGAAGGTGTGGGACTTCAAGAAGCA
CCGGAACCACGGCTACAAGCACCACGCCGAGGATGCCCTGGTCATCGCCAACGCCGACTTTCTGTTCAAA
ACCCACAAGGCCCTGAGACGGACAGACAAGATCCTGGAACAGCCTGGACTGGAAGTCAACGACACCACCG
TGAAGGTGGACACAGAGGAGAAGTACCAGGAGTTATTCGAGACACCGAAACAAGTGAAGAACATCAAGCA
GTTTAGAGATTTCAAGTATTCTCACAGAGTTGACAAGAAGCCCAACCGGCAGCTGATCAATGATACCCTG
TACAGTACCAGAGAGATCGATGGCGAAACCTACGTGGTCCAAACACTGAAAGACCTGTACGCCAAGGACA
ATGAAAAGGTGAAAAAGCTCTTTACAGAACGGCCTCAAAAGATACTGATGTACCAGCACGATCCTAAGAC
CTTTGAGAAACTGATGACCATTCTGAATCAGTACGCTGAGGCAAAGAATCCTCTGGCCGCTTATTACGAG
GATAAGGGCGAATACGTGACCAAGTACGCCAAGAAGGGCAACGGCCCTGCCATCCACAAGATCAAATACA
TCGACAAGAAACTGGGCAGCTACCTGGACGTGAGTAACAAATATCCTGAGACACAGAACAAGCTGGTGAA
ACTGTCTCTGAAGAGCTTTAGATTCGACATCTACAAATGTGAACAGGGCTACAAGATGGTGTCCATTGGC
TACCTCGACGTACTGAAGAAGGACAACTACTACTACATCCCCAAAGATAAGTACGAGGCCGAGAAGCAGA
AAAAGAAGATCAAGGAAAGCGACCTCTTCGTGGGCAGCTTCTACTACAACGACCTGATCATGTACGAGGA
CGAACTCTTCCGGGTGATCGGAGTGAACTCCGATATCAACAACCTGGTTGAGCTGAATATGGTCGACATC
ACCTACAAGGATTTCTGCGAGGTGAACAACGTGACAGGCGAGAAGAGAATCAAGAAAACCATCGGAAAGA
GAGTGGTGCTGATCGAGAAGTATACGACCGACATCCTGGGAAATCTGTATAAAACGCCCCTGCCTAAGAA
GCCCCAGCTCATTTTCAAGAGAGGCGAGCTGTCTGGCGGCTCAAAAAGAACCGCCGACGGCAGCGAATTC
GAGCCCAAGAAGAAGAGGAAAGTCTAATAGATCTCGACTGTGCCTTCTAGTTGCCAGCCATCTGTTGTTT
GCCCCTCCCCCGTGCCTTCCTTGACCCTGGAAGGTGCCACTCCCACTGTCCTTTCCTAATAAAATGAGGA
AATTGCATCGCATTGTCTGAGTAGGTGTCATTCTATTCTGGGGGGTGGGGTGGGGCAGGACAGCAAGGGG
GAGGATTGGGAAGACAATAGCAGGCATGCTGGGGATGCGGTGGGCTCTATGGCTCGAGCGGCCCAAGCTT
AAAAAAATCTCGCCAACAAGTTGACGAGATAAACACGGCATTTTGCCTTGTTTTAGTAGATTCTGTAATT
TTCATTACAGAGTACTAAAACACCCCGCCATGGCTTCGACCACGGTGTTTCGTCCTTTCCACAAGATATA
TAAAGCCAAGAAATCGAAATACTTTCAAGTTACGGTAAGCATATGATAGTCCATTTTAAAACATAATTTT
AAAACTGCAAACTACCCAAGAAATTATTACTTTCTACGTCACGTATTTTGTACTAATATCTTTGTGTTTA
CAGTCAAATTAATTCTAATTATCTCTCTAACAGCCTTGTATCGTATATGCAAATATGAAGGAATCATGGG
AAATAGGCCCTCTTCCTGCCCGACCTTGCGGCCGC
